Addgene plasmid #241073: pDMJ2-SARS-CoV-2-Spike (BA.2.75-2b)
Purpose: Expresses SARS-CoV-2 spike (BA.2.75-2b) protein for creating pseudotyped virus
Depositing lab: Jeremy Luban. Depositing organization: University of Massachusetts, Worcester. Publication: Computationally designed proteins mimic antibody immune evasion in viral evolution. Youssef N, Gurev S, Ghantous F, Brock KP, Jaimes JA, Thadani NN, Dauphin A, Sherman AC, Yurkovetskiy L, Soto D, Estanboulieh R, Kotzen B, Notin P, Kollasch AW, Cohen AA, Dross SE, Erasmus J, Fuller DH, Bjorkman PJ, Lemieux JE, Luban J, Seaman MS, Marks DS. Immunity. 2025 May 6:S1074-7613(25)00178-5. doi: 10.1016/j.immuni.2025.04.015. PubMed 40345199.
Backbone
  Vector backbone: pDMJ2
  Vector type: Mammalian Expression
Growth in bacteria
  Bacterial resistance: Ampicillin, 100 μg/mL
  Growth temperature: 37°C
  Growth strain: DH5alpha
  Copy number: High Copy
Gene/Insert
  Gene/Insert name: Spike (BA.2.75-2b)
  Species: SARS-CoV-2
  Mutation: T19I,L24del,P25del,P26del,A27S,G142D,K147E,W152R,F157L,I210V,V213G,G257S,G339D,S371F,S373P,S375F,T376A,D405N,R408S,K417V,N440K,G446S,N460K,S477N,T478K,E484A,Q498R,N501Y,Y505H,D614G,H655Y,N679K,P681H,N764K,D796Y,Q954H,N969K
  Entrez Gene: S (a.k.a. GU280_gp02, spike glycoprotein)
  Cloning method: Gene Synthesis
Terms and licenses: Academic/Nonprofit Terms; Industry Terms: Not Available to Industry
How to cite: pDMJ2-SARS-CoV-2-Spike (BA.2.75-2b) was a gift from Jeremy Luban (Addgene plasmid # 241073 ; http://n2t.net/addgene:241073 ; RRID:Addgene_241073)
