[The description below was written by a language model from this plasmid's Addgene catalogue record and pLannotate feature annotations shown in this document.]
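Description:
pDMJ2-SARS-CoV-2-Spike (BA.2.75-2b) is a 7.4 kb mammalian expression plasmid built on the pDMJ2 backbone that drives production of a SARS-CoV-2 spike glycoprotein variant in transfected cells. It is maintained in E. coli through a high-copy ColE1/pUC-type origin of replication and selected with ampicillin via a β-lactamase gene under its own bla promoter. A small fragment of the pBR322 basis-of-mobility region is also annotated in the backbone. No mammalian selection marker or viral packaging element appears in the feature table, which is consistent with a plasmid meant for transient expression.

The expression cassette begins with the human cytomegalovirus immediate early enhancer and promoter. These are followed by a fragment annotated as part of the HTLV-1 5' LTR and a fragment of modified CMV intron A, leader elements commonly placed downstream of a CMV promoter to increase transcript processing and protein yield. The spike open reading frame (about 3.76 kb) comes next and is terminated by the bovine growth hormone polyadenylation signal. The insert was made by gene synthesis and carries an extensive set of changes relative to the reference spike. These include an N-terminal domain deletion of residues 24–26 with A27S, numerous substitutions in the N-terminal and receptor-binding domains (for example G339D, K417V, N440K, N460K, E484A, Q498R, N501Y), D614G, the furin-site-proximal N679K and P681H, and S2 changes such as N764K, D796Y, Q954H and N969K. No epitope tag or reporter is annotated.

According to the record, the plasmid supplies this spike as the envelope protein for generating pseudotyped virus. Such particles are typically used to measure entry and antibody neutralisation, here in work on immune evasion in viral evolution.
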