Features (pLannotate 1.2.2; 10 found; start..end, strand, type, name):
      1..3756    +  CDS            S: SPIKE_SARS2 - Experimental evidence at protein level: Swiss-Prot protein existence level 1. [Spike glycoprotein]: May down-regulate host tetherin (BST2) by lysosomal degradation, thereby counteracting its antiviral activity. From Severe acute respiratory syndrome coronavirus 2 (2019-nCoV) (SARS-CoV-2).
   3779..4003    +  polyA_signal   bGH poly(A) signal: bovine growth hormone polyadenylation signal
   4418..5006    -  rep_origin     ori: high-copy-number ColE1/pMB1/pBR322/pUC origin of replication
   5177..6037    -  CDS            AmpR: β-lactamase; bla; confers resistance to ampicillin, carbenicillin, and related antibiotics
   6038..6142    -  promoter       AmpR promoter: bla
   6182..6239    +  misc_feature   bom (fragment): basis of mobility region from pBR322
   6325..6704    +  enhancer       CMV enhancer: human cytomegalovirus immediate early enhancer
   6705..6908    +  promoter       CMV promoter: human cytomegalovirus (CMV) immediate early promoter
   6997..7224    +  LTR            5' LTR (truncated) (fragment): truncated 5' long terminal repeat (LTR) from human T-cell leukemia virus (HTLV) type 1
   7228..7338    +  intron         CMV intron (fragment): modified intron A from human cytomegalovirus
>Addgene plasmid #241073 | pDMJ2-SARS-CoV-2-Spike (BA.2.75-2b) | addgene full sequence | sequence record 486198 | Addgene NGS Result
ATGTTCGTGTTTCTGGTTCTTCTTCCCCTGGTGTCTAGTCAGTGCGTCAACTTGATCACGCGAACACAGA
GCTACACCAATTCCTTTACACGAGGCGTCTACTATCCCGACAAGGTGTTCCGAAGCAGTGTTTTGCACTC
CACGCAGGACCTTTTCTTGCCCTTCTTCTCAAATGTGACTTGGTTTCATGCAATACACGTATCCGGGACT
AATGGCACTAAGAGATTCGACAATCCCGTGTTGCCTTTTAACGACGGCGTGTATTTTGCCAGTACAGAAA
AGAGCAATATTATCCGGGGATGGATCTTCGGCACGACTCTGGATAGTAAAACACAATCCCTGCTGATCGT
GAATAATGCGACAAACGTCGTCATAAAAGTCTGCGAGTTCCAGTTCTGCAACGACCCTTTCCTCGACGTG
TATTACCATGAGAACAATAAATCTCGGATGGAAAGTGAGCTGCGCGTGTACTCCAGTGCAAATAACTGTA
CTTTTGAGTACGTAAGCCAGCCTTTCCTGATGGACCTCGAAGGGAAACAGGGGAACTTTAAGAACCTGCG
CGAATTCGTGTTCAAGAACATCGACGGTTATTTTAAAATATACAGCAAGCACACCCCTGTGAACCTGGGC
AGAGATTTGCCACAAGGTTTTAGCGCCCTGGAACCCCTCGTGGACCTTCCTATCGGCATCAACATCACGC
GCTTCCAAACTCTGCTCGCACTGCATCGGTCTTATCTGACCCCTGGAGATTCATCCTCAAGCTGGACCGC
GGGTGCTGCTGCATATTATGTGGGATATCTGCAGCCTAGGACCTTCCTGCTCAAATACAACGAGAACGGC
ACCATCACTGACGCTGTTGATTGCGCGCTGGACCCATTGTCTGAAACCAAATGCACACTGAAAAGCTTCA
CAGTCGAGAAGGGCATTTACCAGACGAGCAACTTCAGAGTTCAGCCCACAGAGAGCATCGTTCGCTTCCC
CAACATTACCAATTTGTGCCCATTCGACGAGGTCTTTAACGCAACTAGATTTGCCAGTGTTTACGCCTGG
AACAGGAAACGGATATCCAATTGCGTGGCCGATTACAGCGTACTGTACAATTTCGCTCCCTTTTTCGCCT
TTAAATGCTACGGTGTCTCCCCTACGAAGCTGAATGATCTGTGCTTTACTAATGTCTATGCGGACAGCTT
CGTTATTAGAGGTAACGAGGTCAGCCAAATCGCCCCAGGGCAGACTGGAGTGATAGCCGACTACAATTAC
AAACTGCCAGATGATTTCACCGGCTGCGTCATCGCCTGGAACTCCAATAAGCTCGATAGTAAAGTGAGCG
GCAATTACAACTATCTCTATAGGCTGTTTCGAAAGAGCAAGCTGAAACCTTTTGAGCGGGACATTTCAAC
AGAGATCTACCAGGCCGGAAACAAGCCCTGCAACGGGGTCGCCGGGTTCAATTGTTACTTCCCGCTGCAA
AGCTATGGATTTCGGCCGACTTACGGCGTTGGCCACCAGCCATATCGGGTGGTGGTGCTGTCATTTGAGC
TGCTTCATGCGCCTGCTACAGTATGTGGGCCTAAAAAGTCTACCAATCTGGTGAAAAATAAGTGCGTGAA
CTTCAACTTCAATGGCCTCACCGGGACAGGCGTGTTGACAGAATCCAATAAGAAATTCCTGCCATTCCAG
CAGTTCGGCAGGGATATCGCAGACACGACCGATGCGGTGCGAGATCCCCAGACATTGGAGATTCTGGACA
TTACTCCTTGTTCTTTTGGAGGAGTGAGTGTTATTACTCCCGGCACAAATACCTCAAATCAAGTCGCTGT
GCTGTATCAAGGTGTAAACTGTACCGAGGTCCCCGTGGCTATTCACGCCGACCAGCTGACCCCAACATGG
CGGGTATACAGCACCGGTTCTAATGTATTCCAGACCAGAGCCGGCTGCCTCATTGGAGCCGAGTACGTGA
ACAACTCTTATGAATGTGATATACCGATTGGAGCAGGTATCTGCGCCTCTTATCAGACCCAGACAAAGAG
CCACAGAAGGGCTAGGAGCGTGGCCTCCCAGTCCATAATCGCCTATACAATGTCACTGGGGGCTGAAAAT
TCAGTGGCATACAGTAACAACTCTATCGCTATCCCCACAAATTTTACCATCTCTGTGACTACAGAGATCC
TGCCAGTGTCTATGACTAAAACCTCCGTGGACTGTACCATGTACATCTGTGGTGATAGCACCGAATGTTC
CAACCTGCTCCTGCAGTACGGCAGCTTCTGCACACAGCTGAAGAGGGCACTGACAGGAATCGCCGTCGAA
CAGGATAAGAACACTCAGGAGGTGTTTGCGCAGGTTAAGCAGATTTACAAGACGCCACCAATCAAGTACT
TCGGTGGGTTCAATTTCTCTCAAATTCTGCCTGATCCTTCTAAGCCATCTAAGCGGAGCTTTATAGAGGA
TTTGCTCTTTAATAAGGTGACCCTCGCCGATGCTGGATTTATTAAGCAGTATGGCGACTGTTTGGGAGAC
ATTGCTGCTCGCGATCTGATATGTGCCCAGAAATTCAACGGGCTGACCGTACTCCCACCGCTGCTCACTG
ATGAGATGATCGCACAATATACCAGCGCCCTGCTGGCCGGCACTATTACATCCGGCTGGACGTTCGGAGC
AGGAGCCGCACTGCAAATACCTTTTGCCATGCAGATGGCATATCGCTTCAATGGGATCGGGGTGACCCAG
AACGTCCTGTACGAAAACCAGAAACTTATCGCTAACCAGTTCAATTCCGCCATTGGTAAAATCCAGGACA
GCTTGAGTTCCACAGCCAGCGCCCTCGGGAAATTGCAAGATGTAGTCAATCACAATGCACAAGCCCTGAA
TACTCTCGTCAAGCAACTGTCATCCAAGTTCGGTGCTATATCCTCCGTGCTGAATGATATCCTTAGTAGA
TTGGATAAGGTGGAGGCAGAAGTCCAGATCGACCGGCTTATTACTGGAAGGCTGCAGAGTCTGCAGACGT
ACGTCACGCAGCAGCTTATCAGAGCCGCCGAGATTAGAGCATCTGCGAATCTGGCTGCTACAAAGATGAG
TGAATGCGTGCTCGGGCAATCAAAGCGGGTCGACTTTTGTGGGAAGGGGTACCACCTCATGAGCTTCCCC
CAATCCGCCCCACATGGCGTTGTGTTCCTGCATGTTACTTACGTTCCCGCTCAAGAGAAGAACTTTACTA
CCGCTCCGGCGATCTGCCACGACGGTAAGGCACACTTTCCACGCGAAGGCGTCTTTGTTAGCAATGGAAC
ACACTGGTTTGTTACCCAGAGGAACTTTTATGAGCCCCAGATAATCACAACCGACAACACATTCGTATCT
GGGAACTGTGACGTAGTTATTGGGATCGTGAACAACACCGTGTACGATCCTCTCCAACCGGAACTTGACT
CTTTCAAGGAGGAACTGGATAAGTACTTTAAGAATCACACCTCACCCGATGTTGACCTCGGCGACATTTC
AGGAATTAATGCTAGCGTGGTGAACATCCAGAAAGAGATTGATAGACTTAACGAAGTGGCCAAGAACCTC
AACGAATCACTTATTGACCTGCAGGAGCTGGGAAAATATGAGCAGTACATTAAATGGCCTTGGTACATTT
GGCTGGGCTTTATAGCAGGCCTGATCGCTATCGTCATGGTGACCATCATGCTTTGTTGTATGACTAGCTG
CTGCAGCTGCCTCAAGGGCTGTTGTAGCTGCGGCTCTTGCTGTAAATAATGATGAGGATCCAGATCTGCT
GTGCCTTCTAGTTGCCAGCCATCTGTTGTTTGCCCCTCCCCCGTGCCTTCCTTGACCCTGGAAGGTGCCA
CTCCCACTGTCCTTTCCTAATAAAATGAGGAAATTGCATCGCATTGTCTGAGTAGGTGTCATTCTATTCT
GGGGGGTGGGGTGGGGCAGGACAGCAAGGGGGAGGATTGGGAAGACAATAGCAGGCATGCTGGGGATGCG
GTGGGCTCTATGGGTACCCAGGTGCTGAAGAATTGACCCGGTTCCTCCTGGGCCAGAAAGAAGCAGGCAC
ATCCCCTTCTCTGTGACACACCCTGTCCACGCCCCTGGTTCTTAGTTCCAGCCCCACTCATAGGACACTC
ATAGCTCAGGAGGGCTCCGCCTTCAATCCCACCCGCTAAAGTACTTGGAGCGGTCTCTCCCTCCCTCATC
AGCCCACCAAACCAAACCTAGCCTCCAAGAGTGGGAAGAAATTAAAGCAAGATAGGCTATTAAGTGCAGA
GGGAGAGAAAATGCCTCCAACATGTGAGGAAGTAATGAGAGAAATCATAGAATTTTAAGGCCATGATTTA
AGGCCAATCGGAAAGAACATGTGAGCAAAAGGCCAGCAAAAGGCCAGGAACCGTAAAAAGGCCGCGTTGC
TGGCGTTTTTCCATAGGCTCCGCCCCCCTGACGAGCATCACAAAAATCGACGCTCAAGTCAGAGGTGGCG
AAACCCGACAGGACTATAAAGATACCAGGCGTTTCCCCCTGGAAGCTCCCTCGTGCGCTCTCCTGTTCCG
ACCCTGCCGCTTACCGGATACCTGTCCGCCTTTCTCCCTTCGGGAAGCGTGGCGCTTTCTCATAGCTCAC
GCTGTAGGTATCTCAGTTCGGTGTAGGTCGTTCGCTCCAAGCTGGGCTGTGTGCACGAACCCCCCGTTCA
GCCCGACCGCTGCGCCTTATCCGGTAACTATCGTCTTGAGTCCAACCCGGTAAGACACGACTTATCGCCA
CTGGCAGCAGCCACTGGTAACAGGATTAGCAGAGCGAGGTATGTAGGCGGTGCTACAGAGTTCTTGAAGT
GGTGGCCTAACTACGGCTACACTAGAAGAACAGTATTTGGTATCTGCGCTCTGCTGAAGCCAGTTACCTT
CGGAAAAAGAGTTGGTAGCTCTTGATCCGGCAAACAAACCACCGCTGGTAGCGGTGGTTTTTTTGTTTGC
AAGCAGCAGATTACGCGCAGAAAAAAAGGATCTCAAGAAGATCCTTTGATCTTTTCTACGGGGTCTGACG
CTCAGTGGAACGAAAACTCACGTTAAGGGATTTTGGTCATGAGATTATCAAAAAGGATCTTCACCTAGAT
CCTTTTAAATTAAAAATGAAGTTTTAAATCAATCTAAAGTATATATGAGTAAACTTGGTCTGACAGTTAC
CAATGCTTAATCAGTGAGGCACCTATCTCAGCGATCTGTCTATTTCGTTCATCCATAGTTGCCTGACTCC
CCGTCGTGTAGATAACTACGATACGGGAGGGCTTACCATCTGGCCCCAGTGCTGCAATGATACCGCGAGA
CCCACGCTCACCGGCTCCAGATTTATCAGCAATAAACCAGCCAGCCGGAAGGGCCGAGCGCAGAAGTGGT
CCTGCAACTTTATCCGCCTCCATCCAGTCTATTAATTGTTGCCGGGAAGCTAGAGTAAGTAGTTCGCCAG
TTAATAGTTTGCGCAACGTTGTTGCCATTGCTACAGGCATCGTGGTGTCACGCTCGTCGTTTGGTATGGC
TTCATTCAGCTCCGGTTCCCAACGATCAAGGCGAGTTACATGATCCCCCATGTTGTGCAAAAAAGCGGTT
AGCTCCTTCGGTCCTCCGATCGTTGTCAGAAGTAAGTTGGCCGCAGTGTTATCACTCATGGTTATGGCAG
CACTGCATAATTCTCTTACTGTCATGCCATCCGTAAGATGCTTTTCTGTGACTGGTGAGTACTCAACCAA
GTCATTCTGAGAATAGTGTATGCGGCGACCGAGTTGCTCTTGCCCGGCGTCAATACGGGATAATACCGCG
CCACATAGCAGAACTTTAAAAGTGCTCATCATTGGAAAACGTTCTTCGGGGCGAAAACTCTCAAGGATCT
TACCGCTGTTGAGATCCAGTTCGATGTAACCCACTCGTGCACCCAACTGATCTTCAGCATCTTTTACTTT
CACCAGCGTTTCTGGGTGAGCAAAAACAGGAAGGCAAAATGCCGCAAAAAAGGGAATAAGGGCGACACGG
AAATGTTGAATACTCATACTCTTCCTTTTTCAATATTATTGAAGCATTTATCAGGGTTATTGTCTCATGA
GCGGATACATATTTGAATGTATTTAGAAAAATAAACAAATAGGGGTTCCGCGCACATTTCCCCGAAAAGT
GCCACCTGACGTCCCAATGATTGCACCATATGCGGTGTGAAATACCGCACAGATGCGTAAGGAGAAAATA
CCGCATCAGATTGGCTATTGGCCATTGCATACGTTGTATCCATATCATAATATGTACATTTATATTGGCT
CATGTCCAACATTACCGCCATGTTGACATTGATTATTGACTAGTTATTAATAGTAATCAATTACGGGGTC
ATTAGTTCATAGCCCATATATGGAGTTCCGCGTTACATAACTTACGGTAAATGGCCCGCCTGGCTGACCG
CCCAACGACCCCCGCCCATTGACGTCAATAATGACGTATGTTCCCATAGTAACGCCAATAGGGACTTTCC
ATTGACGTCAATGGGTGGAGTATTTACGGTAAACTGCCCACTTGGCAGTACATCAAGTGTATCATATGCC
AAGTACGCCCCCTATTGACGTCAATGACGGTAAATGGCCCGCCTGGCATTATGCCCAGTACATGACCTTA
TGGGACTTTCCTACTTGGCAGTACATCTACGTATTAGTCATCGCTATTACCATGGTGATGCGGTTTTGGC
AGTACATCAATGGGCGTGGATAGCGGTTTGACTCACGGGGATTTCCAAGTCTCCACCCCATTGACGTCAA
TGGGAGTTTGTTTTGGCACCAAAATCAACGGGACTTTCCAAAATGTCGTAACAACTCCGCCCCATTGACG
CAAATGGGCGGTAGGCGTGTACGGTGGGAGGTCTATATAAGCAGAGCTCGTTTAGTGAACCGTCAGATCG
CCTGGAGACGCCATCCACGCTGTTTTGACCTCCATAGAAGACACCGGGACCGATCCAGCCTCCATCGGCT
CGCATCTCTCCTTCACGCGCCCGCCGCCCTACCTGAGGCCGCCATCCACGCCGGTTGAGTCGCGTTCTGC
CGCCTCCCGCCTGTGGTGCCTCCTGAACTGCGTCCGCCGTCTAGGTAAGTTTAAAGCTCAGGTCGAGACC
GGGCCTTTGTCCGGCGCTCCCTTGGAGCCTACCTAGACTCAGCCGGCTCTCCACGCTTTGCCTGACCCTG
CTTGCTCAACTCTAGTTAACGGTGGAGGGCAGTGTAGTCTGAGCAGTACTCGTTGCTGCCGCGCGCGCCA
CCAGACATAATAGCTGACAGACTAACAGACTGTTCCTTTCCATGGGTCTTTTCTGCAGTCACCGTCGTCG
ACACGTGTGATCAGATATCGCGGCCGCTCTAGA
